Addgene plasmid #127895: FH-TET3-CXXCmut-pEF
Purpose: Expresses ten-eleven-translocation 3 (TET3) containing CXXC mutation 80THQ82 to AAA
Depositing lab: Patrick Hogan & Anjana Rao. Depositing organization: La Jolla Institute for Immunology. Publication: Modulation of TET2 expression and 5-methylcytosine oxidation by the CXXC domain protein IDAX. Ko M, An J, Bandukwala HS, Chavez L, Aijo T, Pastor WA, Segal MF, Li H, Koh KP, Lahdesmaki H, Hogan PG, Aravind L, Rao A. Nature. 2013 May 2;497(7447):122-6. doi: 10.1038/nature12052. Epub 2013 Apr 7. PubMed 23563267.
Backbone
  Vector backbone: PEF1a
  Backbone manufacturer: Invitrogen
  Backbone size w/o insert (bp): 6200
  Total vector size (bp): 11669
  Vector type: Mammalian Expression
Growth in bacteria
  Bacterial resistance: Ampicillin, 100 μg/mL
  Growth temperature: 37°C
  Growth strain: DH5alpha
  Copy number: Unknown
Gene/Insert
  Gene/Insert name: TET3-CxxCmut
  Species: H. sapiens (human)
  Insert size (bp): 5469
  GenBank ID: NM_001287491.2
  Entrez Gene: TET3 (a.k.a. hCG_40738)
  Promoter: EF-1a
  Tag / fusion protein: HA and Flag (N terminal on insert)
  Cloning method: Restriction Enzyme; 5′ cloning site KpnI (not destroyed); 3′ cloning site XbaI (not destroyed)
  Sequencing primers: 5′ T7; 3′ BGH Reverse
Terms and licenses: Academic/Nonprofit Terms; Industry Terms: Not Available to Industry
How to cite: FH-TET3-CXXCmut-pEF was a gift from Patrick Hogan & Anjana Rao (Addgene plasmid # 127895 ; http://n2t.net/addgene:127895 ; RRID:Addgene_127895)
