[The description below was written by a language model from this plasmid's Addgene catalogue record and pLannotate feature annotations shown in this document.]
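Description:
FH-TET3-CXXCmut-pEF is a mammalian expression plasmid built on an Invitrogen pEF1α-type backbone. It drives constitutive expression of human TET3 carrying a mutation in its CXXC domain, in which residues 80–82 (THQ) are replaced by AAA. The catalogue lists a total size of about 11.7 kb, close to the 11,575 nt of the sequenced record. The plasmid is propagated in E. coli through a high-copy ColE1/pUC-type origin with ampicillin selection (AmpR under its own bla promoter), and it also carries an f1 origin. For selection in mammalian cells, an SV40 early promoter drives a neomycin/kanamycin phosphotransferase gene followed by an SV40 poly(A) signal.

The expression cassette begins with the EF-1α promoter, followed by a T7 promoter that also serves as a sequencing primer site. The roughly 5.4 kb TET3 coding sequence was cloned between KpnI and XbaI and is terminated by the bGH polyadenylation signal. The record describes N-terminal HA and FLAG tags. The annotation detects a FLAG fragment just upstream of TET3 but does not call an HA feature. A backbone-derived V5 tag lies downstream of the insert, and the record does not state whether it is translated in frame with TET3.

TET3 is a dioxygenase that oxidises 5-methylcytosine to 5-hydroxymethylcytosine and further oxidised derivatives. CXXC domains are generally DNA-binding modules, so this mutant is presumably meant for comparison with wild-type tagged TET3 when examining how the domain contributes to TET3 function. The epitope tags allow detection or immunoprecipitation of the protein.
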