Features (pLannotate 1.2.2; 22 found; start..end, strand, type, name):
      1..1179    +  promoter       EF-1α promoter: strong constitutive promoter for human elongation factor EF-1α
   1196..1214    +  promoter       T7 promoter: promoter for bacteriophage T7 RNA polymerase
   1259..1279    +  CDS            FLAG (fragment): FLAG® epitope tag, followed by an enterokinase cleavage site
   1331..6712    +  CDS            TET3: TET3_HUMAN - Also known as KIAA0401. Experimental evidence at protein level: Swiss-Prot protein existence level 1. Dioxygenase that catalyzes the conversion of the modified genomic base 5-methylcytosine (5mC) into 5-hydroxymethylcytosine (5hmC) and plays a key role in epigenetic chromatin reprogramming in the zygote following fertilization (PubMed:31928709). Also mediates subsequent conversion of 5hmC into 5-formylcytosine (5fC), and conversion of 5fC to 5-carboxylcytosine (5caC). Conversion of 5mC into 5hmC, 5fC and 5caC probably constitutes the first step in cytosine demethylation (By simila
   6734..6775    +  CDS            V5 tag: epitope tag from simian virus 5
   6831..7055    +  polyA_signal   bGH poly(A) signal: bovine growth hormone polyadenylation signal
   7059..7080    +  promoter       SV40 promoter (fragment): SV40 enhancer and early promoter
   7101..7529    +  rep_origin     f1 ori (sequence partly withheld): f1 bacteriophage origin of replication; arrow indicates direction of (+) strand synthesis
   7543..7872    +  promoter       SV40 promoter: SV40 enhancer and early promoter
   7939..8730    +  CDS            neo: KKA2_KLEPN - Also known as kan, nptII. Experimental evidence at protein level: Swiss-Prot protein existence level 1. Resistance to kanamycin, neomycin, paromomycin, ribostamycin, butirosin and gentamicin B. From Klebsiella pneumoniae.
   8756..8914    +  CDS            ble (fragment): BLE_KLEPN - Experimental evidence at protein level: Swiss-Prot protein existence level 1. Binding protein with a strong affinity to the bleomycin family of antibiotics. Binds to CL990; an antimitotic-antibiotic compound. From Klebsiella pneumoniae.
   8909..9030    +  polyA_signal   SV40 poly(A) signal: SV40 polyadenylation signal
   9101..9123    -  protein_bind   lac operator (fragment): The lac repressor binds to the lac operator to inhibit transcription in E. coli. This inhibition can be relieved by adding lactose or isopropyl-β-D-thiogalactopyranoside (IPTG). lac repressor encoded by lacI
   9127..9157    -  promoter       lac promoter: promoter for the E. coli lac operon
   9172..9193    -  protein_bind   CAP binding site: CAP binding activates transcription in the presence of cAMP. E. coli catabolite activator protein
   9206..9298    -  CDS            lacI (fragment): lac repressor; lacI; The lac repressor binds to the lac operator to inhibit transcription in E. coli. This inhibition can be relieved by adding lactose or isopropyl-β-D-thiogalactopyranoside (IPTG).
   9470..10058   -  rep_origin     ori: high-copy-number ColE1/pMB1/pBR322/pUC origin of replication
  10229..11089   -  CDS            AmpR: β-lactamase; bla; confers resistance to ampicillin, carbenicillin, and related antibiotics
  11090..11194   -  promoter       AmpR promoter: bla
  11253..11305   -  misc_feature   bom (fragment): basis of mobility region from pBR322
  11460..11478   +  enhancer       CMV enhancer (fragment): human cytomegalovirus immediate early enhancer
  11503..11569   +  CDS            small t antigen (fragment): SV40 (simian virus 40) small t antigen
>Addgene plasmid #127895 | FH-TET3-CXXCmut-pEF | addgene full sequence | sequence record 258334 | Addgene NGS Result
GGCTCCGGTGCCCGTCAGTGGGCAGAGCGCACATCGCCCACAGTCCCCGAGAAGTTGGGGGGAGGGGTCG
GCAATTGAACCGGTGCCTAGAGAAGGTGGCGCGGGGTAAACTGGGAAAGTGATGTCGTGTACTGGCTCCG
CCTTTTTCCCGAGGGTGGGGGAGAACCGTATATAAGTGCAGTAGTCGCCGTGAACGTTCTTTTTCGCAAC
GGGTTTGCCGCCAGAACACAGGTAAGTGCCGTGTGTGGTTCCCGCGGGCCTGGCCTCTTTACGGGTTATG
GCCCTTGCGTGCCTTGAATTACTTCCACCTGGCTGCAGTACGTGATTCTTGATCCCGAGCTTCGGGTTGG
AAGTGGGTGGGAGAGTTCGAGGCCTTGCGCTTAAGGAGCCCCTTCGCCTCGTGCTTGAGTTGAGGCCTGG
CCTGGGCGCTGGGGCCGCCGCGTGCGAATCTGGTGGCACCTTCGCGCCTGTCTCGCTGCTTTCGATAAGT
CTCTAGCCATTTAAAATTTTTGATGACCTGCTGCGACGCTTTTTTTCTGGCAAGATAGTCTTGTAAATGC
GGGCCAAGATCTGCACACTGGTATTTCGGTTTTTGGGGCCGCGGGCGGCGACGGGGCCCGTGCGTCCCAG
CGCACATGTTCGGCGAGGCGGGGCCTGCGAGCGCGGCCACCGAGAATCGGACGGGGGTAGTCTCAAGCTG
GCCGGCCTGCTCTGGTGCCTGGCCTCGCGCCGCCGTGTATCGCCCCGCCCTGGGCGGCAAGGCTGGCCCG
GTCGGCACCAGTTGCGTGAGCGGAAAGATGGCCGCTTCCCGGCCCTGCTGCAGGGAGCTCAAAATGGAGG
ACGCGGCGCTCGGGAGAGCGGGCGGGTGAGTCACCCACACAAAGGAAAAGGGCCTTTCCGTCCTCAGCCG
TCGCTTCATGTGACTCCACGGAGTACCGGGCGCCGTCCAGGCACCTCGATTAGTTCTCGAGCTTTTGGAG
TACGTCGTCTTTAGGTTGGGGGGAGGGGTTTTATGCGATGGAGTTTCCCCACACTGAGTGGGTGGAGACT
GAAGTTAGGCCAGCTTGGCACTTGATGTAATTCTCCTTGGAATTTGCCCTTTTTGAGTTTGGATCTTGGT
TCATTCTCAAGCCTCAGACAGTGGTTCAAAGTTTTTTTCTTCCATTTCAGGTGTCGTGAGGAATTAGCTT
GGTACTAATACGACTCACTATAGGGAGACCCAAGCTGGCTAGGTAAGCTTGGTACCGCCACCATGGACTA
CAAGGACGACGATGACAAGCTCGATGGAGGATACCCCTACGACGTGCCCGACTACGCCGGAGGACTCGAC
AGCCAGTTTCAGGTGCCCCTGGCCGTCCAGCCGGACCTGCCAGGCCTTTATGACTTCCCTCAGCGCCAGG
TGATGGTAGGGAGCTTCCCGGGGTCTGGGCTCTCCATGGCTGGGAGTGAGTCCCAACTCCGAGGGGGTGG
AGATGGTCGAAAGAAACGGAAACGGTGTGGTACTTGTGAGCCCTGCCGGCGGCTGGAAAACTGTGGCGCT
TGCACTAGCTGTACCAACCGCCGCGCGGCCGCGATCTGCAAACTGCGAAAATGTGAGGTGCTGAAGAAAA
AAGTAGGGCTTCTCAAGGAGGTGGAAATAAAGGCTGGTGAAGGAGCCGGGCCGTGGGGACAAGGAGCGGC
TGTCAAGACAGGCTCAGAGCTCAGCCCAGTTGATGGACCTGTTCCAGGTCAGATGGACTCAGGGCCAGTG
TACCATGGGGACTCACGGCAGCTAAGCGCCTCAGGGGTGCCGGTCAATGGTGCTAGAGAGCCCGCTGGAC
CCAGTCTGCTGGGGACTGGGGGTCCTTGGCGGGTAGACCAAAAGCCCGACTGGGAGGCTGCCCCAGGCCC
AGCTCATACTGCTCGCCTGGAAGATGCCCACGATCTGGTGGCCTTTTCGGCTGTGGCCGAAGCTGTGTCC
TCTTATGGGGCCCTTAGCACCCGGCTCTATGAAACCTTCAACCGTGAGATGAGTCGTGAGGCTGGGAACA
ACAGCAGGGGACCCCGGCCAGGGCCTGAGGGCTGCTCTGCTGGCAGCGAAGACCTTGACACACTGCAGAC
GGCCCTGGCCCTCGCGCGGCATGGTATGAAACCACCCAACTGCAACTGCGATGGCCCAGAATGCCCTGAC
TACCTCGAGTGGCTGGAGGGGAAGATCAAGTCTGTGGTCATGGAAGGAGGGGAGGAGCGGCCCAGGCTCC
CAGGGCCTCTGCCTCCTGGTGAGGCCGGCCTCCCAGCACCAAGCACCAGGCCACTCCTCAGCTCAGAGGT
GCCCCAGATCTCTCCCCAAGAGGGCCTGCCCCTGTCCCAGAGTGCCCTGAGCATTGCCAAGGAAAAAAAC
ATCAGCTTGCAGACCGCCATTGCCATTGAGGCCCTCACACAGCTCTCCTCTGCCCTCCCGCAGCCTTCTC
ATTCCACCCCCCAGGCTTCTTGCCCCCTTCCTGAGGCCTTGTCACCTCCTGCCCCTTTCAGATCTCCCCA
GTCTTACCTCCGGGCTCCCTCATGGCCTGTGGTTCCTCCTGAAGAGCACTCATCTTTTGCTCCTGATAGC
TCTGCCTTCCCTCCAGCAACTCCTAGAACTGAGTTCCCTGAAGCCTGGGGCACTGACACCCCTCCAGCAA
CGCCCCGGAGCTCCTGGCCCATGCCTCGCCCAAGCCCCGATCCCATGGCTGAACTGGAGCAGTTGTTGGG
CAGCGCCAGTGATTACATCCAGTCAGTATTCAAGCGGCCTGAGGCCCTGCCTACCAAGCCCAAGGTCAAG
GTGGAGGCACCCTCTTCCTCCCCGGCCCCGGCCCCATCCCCTGTACTTCAGAGGGAGGCTCCCACGCCAT
CCTCGGAGCCCGACACCCACCAGAAGGCCCAGACCGCCCTGCAGCAGCACCTCCACCACAAGCGCAGCCT
CTTCCTAGAACAGGTGCACGACACCTCCTTCCCTGCTCCTTCAGAGCCTTCTGCTCCTGGCTGGTGGCCC
CCACCAAGTTCACCTGTCCCACGGCTTCCAGACAGACCACCCAAGGAGAAGAAGAAGAAGCTCCCAACAC
CAGCTGGAGGTCCCGTGGGAACGGAGAAAGCTGCCCCTGGGATCAAGCCCAGTGTCCGAAAGCCCATTCA
GATCAAGAAGTCCAGGCCCCGGGAAGCACAGCCCCTCTTCCCACCTGTCCGACAGATTGTCCTGGAAGGG
CTTAGGTCCCCAGCCTCCCAGGAAGTGCAGGCTCATCCACCGGCCCCTCTGCCTGCCTCACAGGGCTCTG
CTGTGCCCCTGCCCCCAGAACCTTCTCTTGCGCTATTTGCACCTAGTCCCTCCAGGGACAGCCTGCTGCC
CCCTACTCAGGAAATGAGGTCCCCCAGCCCCATGACAGCCTTGCAGCCAGGCTCCACTGGCCCTCTTCCC
CCTGCCGATGACAAGCTGGAAGAGCTCATCCGGCAGTTTGAGGCTGAATTTGGAGATAGCTTTGGGCTTC
CCGGCCCCCCTTCTGTGCCCATTCAGGACCCCGAGAACCAGCAAACATGTCTCCCAGCCCCTGAGAGCCC
CTTTGCTACCCGTTCCCCCAAGCAAATCAAGATTGAGTCTTCGGGGGCTGTGACTGTGCTCTCAACCACC
TGCTTCCATTCAGAGGAGGGAGGACAGGAGGCCACACCCACCAAGGCTGAGAACCCACTCACACCCACCC
TCAGTGGCTTCTTGGAGTCACCTCTTAAGTACCTGGACACACCCACCAAGAGTCTGCTGGACACACCTGC
CAAGAGAGCCCAGGCCGAGTTCCCCACCTGCGATTGCGTCGAACAAATAGTGGAGAAAGATGAAGGTCCA
TATTATACTCACTTGGGATCTGGCCCCACGGTCGCCTCTATCCGGGAACTCATGGAGGAGCGGTATGGAG
AGAAGGGGAAAGCCATCCGGATCGAGAAGGTCATCTACACGGGGAAGGAGGGAAAGAGCTCCCGCGGTTG
CCCCATTGCAAAGTGGGTGATCCGCAGGCACACGCTGGAGGAGAAGCTACTCTGCCTGGTGCGGCACCGG
GCAGGCCACCACTGCCAGAACGCTGTGATCGTCATCCTCATCCTGGCCTGGGAGGGCATTCCCCGTAGCC
TCGGAGACACCCTCTACCAGGAGCTCACCGACACCCTCCGGAAGTATGGGAACCCCACCAGCCGGAGATG
CGGCCTCAACGATGACCGGACCTGCGCTTGCCAAGGCAAAGACCCCAACACCTGTGGTGCCTCCTTCTCC
TTTGGTTGTTCCTGGAGCATGTACTTCAACGGCTGCAAGTATGCTCGGAGCAAGACACCTCGCAAGTTCC
GCCTCGCAGGGGACAATCCCAAAGAGGAAGAAGTGCTCCGGAAGAGTTTCCAGGACCTGGCCACCGAAGT
CGCTCCCCTGTACAAGCGACTGGCCCCTCAGGCCTATCAGAACCAGGTGACCAACGAGGAAATAGCGATT
GACTGCCGTCTGGGGCTGAAGGAAGGACGGCCCTTCGCGGGGGTCACGGCCTGCATGGACTTCTGTGCCC
ACGCCCACAAGGACCAGCATAACCTCTACAATGGGTGCACCGTGGTCTGCACCCTGACCAAGGAAGACAA
TCGCTGCGTGGGCAAGATTCCCGAGGATGAGCAGCTGCATGTTCTCCCCCTGTACAAGATGGCCAACACG
GATGAGTTTGGTAGCGAGGAGAACCAGAATGCAAAGGTGGGCAGCGGAGCCATCCAGGTGCTCACCGCCT
TCCCCCGCGAGGTCCGACGCCTGCCCGAGCCTGCCAAGTCCTGCCGCCAGCGGCAGCTGGAAGCCAGAAA
GGCAGCAGCCGAGAAGAAGAAGATTCAGAAGGAGAAGCTGAGCACTCCGGAGAAGATCAAGCAGGAGGCC
CTGGAGCTGGCGGGCATTACGTCGGACCCAGGCCTGTCTCTGAAGGGTGGATTGTCCCAGCAAGGCCTGA
AGCCCTCCCTCAAGGTGGAGCCGCAGAACCACTTCAGCTCCTTCAAGTACAGCGGCAACGCGGTGGTGGA
GAGCTACTCGGTGCTGGGCAACTGCCGGCCCTCCGACCCTTACAGCATGAACAGCGTGTACTCCTACCAC
TCCTACTATGCACAGCCCAGCCTGACCTCCGTCAATGGCTTCCACTCCAAGTACGCTCTCCCGTCTTTTA
GCTACTATGGCTTTCCATCCAGCAACCCCGTCTTCCCCTCTCAGTTCCTGGGTCCTGGTGCCTGGGGGCA
TAGTGGCAGCAGTGGCAGTTTTGAGAAGAAGCCAGACCTCCACGCTCTGCACAACAGCCTGAGCCCGGCC
TACGGTGGTGCTGAGTTTGCCGAGCTGCCCAGCCAGGCTGTTCCCACAGACGCCCACCACCCCACTCCTC
ACCACCAGCAGCCTGCGTACCCAGGCCCCAAGGAGTATCTGCTTCCCAAGGCCCCCCTACTCCACTCAGT
GTCCAGGGACCCCTCCCCCTTTGCCCAGAGCTCCAACTGCTACAACAGATCCATCAAGCAAGAGCCAGTA
GACCCGCTGACCCAGGCTGAGCCTGTGCCCAGAGACGCTGGCAAGATGGGCAAGACACCTCTGTCCGAGG
TGTCTCAGAATGGAGGACCCAGTCACCTTTGGGGACAGTACTCAGGAGGCCCAAGCATGTCCCCCAAGAG
GACTAACGGTGTGGGTGGCAGCTGGGGTGTGTTCTCGTCTGGGGAGAGTCCTGCCATCGTCCCTGACAAG
CTCAGTTCCTTTGGGGCCAGCTGCCTGGCCCCTTCCCACTTCACAGATGGCCAGTGGGGGCTGTTCCCCG
GTGAGGGGCAGCAGGCAGCTTCCCACTCTGGAGGACGGCTGCGAGGCAAACCGTGGAGCCCCTGCAAGTT
TGGGAACAGCACCTCGGCCTTGGCTGGGCCCAGCCTGACTGAGAAGCCGTGGGCGCTGGGGGCAGGGGAT
TTCAACTCGGCCCTGAAAGGTAGTCCTGGGTTCCAAGACAAGCTGTGGAACCCCATGAAAGGAGAGGAGG
GCAGGATTCCAGCCGCAGGGGCCAGCCAGCTGGACAGGGCCTGGCAGTCCTTTGGTCTGCCCCTGGGATC
CAGCGAGAAGCTGTTTGGGGCTCTGAAGTCAGAGGAGAAGCTGTGGGACCCCTTCAGCCTGGAGGAGGGG
CCGGCTGAGGAGCCCCCCAGCAAGGGAGCGGTGAAGGAGGAGAAGGGCGGTGGTGGTGCGGAGGAGGAAG
AGGAGGAGCTGTGGTCGGACAGTGAACACAACTTCCTGGACGAGAACATCGGCGGCGTGGCCGTGGCCCC
AGCCCACGGCTCCATCCTCATCGAGTGTGCCCGGCGGGAGCTGCACGCCACCACGCCGCTTAAGAAGCCC
AACCGCTGCCACCCCACCCGCATCTCGCTGGTCTTCTACCAGCACAAGAACCTCAACCAGCCCAACCACG
GGCTGGCCCTCTGGGAAGCCAAGATGAAGCAGCTGGCGGAGAGGGCACGGGCACGGCAGGAGGAGGCTGC
CCGGCTGGGCCTGGGCCAGCAGGAGGCCAAGCTCTACGGGAAGAAGCGCAAGTGGGGGGGCACTGTGGTT
GCTGAGCCCCAGCAGAAAGAGAAGAAGGGGGTCGTCCCCACCCGGCAGGCACTGGCTGTGCCCACAGACT
CGGCGGTCACCGTGTCCTCCTATGCCTACACGAAGGTCACTGGCCCCTACAGCCGCTGGATCTAGTCTAG
AGGGCCCTTCGAAGGTAAGCCTATCCCTAACCCTCTCCTCGGTCTCGATTCTACGCGTACCGGTCATCAT
CACCATCACCATTGAGTTTAAACCCGCTGATCAGCCTCGACTGTGCCTTCTAGTTGCCAGCCATCTGTTG
TTTGCCCCTCCCCCGTGCCTTCCTTGACCCTGGAAGGTGCCACTCCCACTGTCCTTTCCTAATAAAATGA
GGAAATTGCATCGCATTGTCTGAGTAGGTGTCATTCTATTCTGGGGGGTGGGGTGGGGCAGGACAGCAAG
GGGGAGGATTGGGAAGACAATAGCAGGCATGCTGGGGATGCGGTGGGCTCTATGGCTTCTGAGGCGGAAA
GAACCAGCTGGGGCTCTAGGGGGTATCCCC
[124 nt withheld, positions 7101-7224]
C
[91 nt withheld, positions 7226-7316]
A
[49 nt withheld, positions 7318-7366]
CCTTTGACGTTGGAGTCCACGTTCTTT
[37 nt withheld, positions 7394-7430]
ACCCTATCTCGGTCTATTCTTTTGATTTATAAGGGATTTTGCCGATTTCGGCCTATTGGTTAAAAAATGA
GCTGATTTAACAAAAATTTAACGCGAATTAATTCTGTGGAATGTGTGTCAGTTAGGGTGTGGAAAGTCCC
CAGGCTCCCCAGCAGGCAGAAGTATGCAAAGCATGCATCTCAATTAGTCAGCAACCAGGTGTGGAAAGTC
CCCAGGCTCCCCAGCAGGCAGAAGTATGCAAAGCATGCATCTCAATTAGTCAGCAACCATAGTCCCGCCC
CTAACTCCGCCCATCCCGCCCCTAACTCCGCCCAGTTCCGCCCATTCTCCGCCCCATGGCTGACTAATTT
TTTTTATTTATGCAGAGGCCGAGGCCGCCTCTGCCTCTGAGCTATTCCAGAAGTAGTGAGGAGGCTTTTT
TGGAGGCCTAGGCTTTTGCAAAAAGCTCCCGGGAGCTTGTATATCCATTTTCGGATCTGATCAAGAGACA
GGATGAGGATCGTTTCGCATGATTGAACAAGATGGATTGCACGCAGGTTCTCCGGCCGCTTGGGTGGAGA
GGCTATTCGGCTATGACTGGGCACAACAGACAATCGGCTGCTCTGATGCCGCCGTGTTCCGGCTGTCAGC
GCAGGGGCGCCCGGTTCTTTTTGTCAAGACCGACCTGTCCGGTGCCCTGAATGAACTGCAGGACGAGGCA
GCGCGGCTATCGTGGCTGGCCACGACGGGCGTTCCTTGCGCAGCTGTGCTCGACGTTGTCACTGAAGCGG
GAAGGGACTGGCTGCTATTGGGCGAAGTGCCGGGGCAGGATCTCCTGTCATCTCACCTTGCTCCTGCCGA
GAAAGTATCCATCATGGCTGATGCAATGCGGCGGCTGCATACGCTTGATCCGGCTACCTGCCCATTCGAC
CACCAAGCGAAACATCGCATCGAGCGAGCACGTACTCGGATGGAAGCCGGTCTTGTCGATCAGGATGATC
TGGACGAAGAGCATCAGGGGCTCGCGCCAGCCGAACTGTTCGCCAGGCTCAAGGCGCGCATGCCCGACGG
CGAGGATCTCGTCGTGACCCATGGCGATGCCTGCTTGCCGAATATCATGGTGGAAAATGGCCGCTTTTCT
GGATTCATCGACTGTGGCCGGCTGGGTGTGGCGGACCGCTATCAGGACATAGCGTTGGCTACCCGTGATA
TTGCTGAAGAGCTTGGCGGCGAATGGGCTGACCGCTTCCTCGTGCTTTACGGTATCGCCGCTCCCGATTC
GCAGCGCATCGCCTTCTATCGCCTTCTTGACGAGTTCTTCTGAGCGGGACTCTGGGGTTCGCGAAATGAC
CGACCAAGCGACGCCCAACCTGCCATCACGAGATTTCGATTCCACCGCCGCCTTCTATGAAAGGTTGGGC
TTCGGAATCGTTTTCCGGGACGCCGGCTGGATGATCCTCCAGCGCGGGGATCTCATGCTGGAGTTCTTCG
CCCACCCCAACTTGTTTATTGCAGCTTATAATGGTTACAAATAAAGCAATAGCATCACAAATTTCACAAA
TAAAGCATTTTTTTCACTGCATTCTAGTTGTGGTTTGTCCAAACTCATCAATGTATCTTATCATGTCTGT
ATACCGTCGACCTCTAGCTAGAGCTTGGCGTAATCATGGTCATAGCTGTTTCCTGTGTGAAATTGTTATC
CGCTCACAATTCCACACAACATACGAGCCGGAAGCATAAAGTGTAAAGCCTGGGGTGCCTAATGAGTGAG
CTAACTCACATTAATTGCGTTGCGCTCACTGCCCGCTTTCCAGTCGGGAAACCTGTCGTGCCAGCTGCAT
TAATGAATCGGCCAACGCGCGGGGAGAGGCGGTTTGCGTATTGGGCGCTCTTCCGCTTCCTCGCTCACTG
ACTCGCTGCGCTCGGTCGTTCGGCTGCGGCGAGCGGTATCAGCTCACTCAAAGGCGGTAATACGGTTATC
CACAGAATCAGGGGATAACGCAGGAAAGAACATGTGAGCAAAAGGCCAGGAACCGTAAAAAGGCCGCGTT
GCTGGCGTTTTTCCATAGGCTCCGCCCCCCTGACGAGCATCACAAAAATCGACGCTCAAGTCAGAGGTGG
CGAAACCCGACAGGACTATAAAGATACCAGGCGTTTCCCCCTGGAAGCTCCCTCGTGCGCTCTCCTGTTC
CGACCCTGCCGCTTACCGGATACCTGTCCGCCTTTCTCCCTTCGGGAAGCGTGGCGCTTTCTCATAGCTC
ACGCTGTAGGTATCTCAGTTCGGTGTAGGTCGTTCGCTCCAAGCTGGGCTGTGTGCACGAACCCCCCGTT
CAGCCCGACCGCTGCGCCTTATCCGGTAACTATCGTCTTGAGTCCAACCCGGTAAGACACGACTTATCGC
CACTGGCAGCAGCCACTGGTAACAGGATTAGCAGAGCGAGGTATGTAGGCGGTGCTACAGAGTTCTTGAA
GTGGTGGCCTAACTACGGCTACACTAGAAGAACAGTATTTGGTATCTGCGCTCTGCTGAAGCCAGTTACC
TTCGGAAAAAGAGTTGGTAGCTCTTGATCCGGCAAACAAACCACCGCTGGTAGCGGTGGTTTTTTTGTTT
GCAAGCAGCAGATTACGCGCAGAAAAAAAGGATCTCAAGAAGATCCTTTGATCTTTTCTACGGGGTCTGA
CGCTCAGTGGAACGAAAACTCACGTTAAGGGATTTTGGTCATGAGATTATCAAAAAGGATCTTCACCTAG
ATCCTTTTAAATTAAAAATGAAGTTTTAAATCAATCTAAAGTATATATGAGTAAACTTGGTCTGACAGTT
ACCAATGCTTAATCAGTGAGGCACCTATCTCAGCGATCTGTCTATTTCGTTCATCCATAGTTGCCTGACT
CCCCGTCGTGTAGATAACTACGATACGGGAGGGCTTACCATCTGGCCCCAGTGCTGCAATGATACCGCGA
GACCCACGCTCACCGGCTCCAGATTTATCAGCAATAAACCAGCCAGCCGGAAGGGCCGAGCGCAGAAGTG
GTCCTGCAACTTTATCCGCCTCCATCCAGTCTATTAATTGTTGCCGGGAAGCTAGAGTAAGTAGTTCGCC
AGTTAATAGTTTGCGCAACGTTGTTGCCATTGCTACAGGCATCGTGGTGTCACGCTCGTCGTTTGGTATG
GCTTCATTCAGCTCCGGTTCCCAACGATCAAGGCGAGTTACATGATCCCCCATGTTGTGCAAAAAAGCGG
TTAGCTCCTTCGGTCCTCCGATCGTTGTCAGAAGTAAGTTGGCCGCAGTGTTATCACTCATGGTTATGGC
AGCACTGCATAATTCTCTTACTGTCATGCCATCCGTAAGATGCTTTTCTGTGACTGGTGAGTACTCAACC
AAGTCATTCTGAGAATAGTGTATGCGGCGACCGAGTTGCTCTTGCCCGGCGTCAATACGGGATAATACCG
CGCCACATAGCAGAACTTTAAAAGTGCTCATCATTGGAAAACGTTCTTCGGGGCGAAAACTCTCAAGGAT
CTTACCGCTGTTGAGATCCAGTTCGATGTAACCCACTCGTGCACCCAACTGATCTTCAGCATCTTTTACT
TTCACCAGCGTTTCTGGGTGAGCAAAAACAGGAAGGCAAAATGCCGCAAAAAAGGGAATAAGGGCGACAC
GGAAATGTTGAATACTCATACTCTTCCTTTTTCAATATTATTGAAGCATTTATCAGGGTTATTGTCTCAT
GAGCGGATACATATTTGAATGTATTTAGAAAAATAAACAAATAGGGGTTCCGCGCACATTTCCCCGAAAA
GTGCCACCTGACGTCGACGGATCGGGAGATCTCCCGATCCCCTATGGTGCACTCTCAGTACAATCTGCTC
TGATGCCGCATAGTTAAGCCAGTATCTGCTCCCTGCTTGTGTGTTGGAGGTCGCTGAGTAGTGCGCGAGC
AAAATTTAAGCTACAACAAGGCAAGGCTTGACCGACAATTGCATGAAGAATCTGCTTAGGGTTAGGCGTT
TTGCGCTGCTTCGCGATGTACGGGCCAGATATACGCGTTGACATTGATTATTGACTAGGCTTTTGCAAAA
AGCTTTGCAAAGATGGATAAAGTTTTAAACAGAGAGGAATCTTTGCAGCTAATGGACCTTCTAGGTCTTG
AAAGGAGTGGGAATT
