>Addgene plasmid #127895 | FH-TET3-CXXCmut-pEF | depositor partial sequence | sequence record 247684 | insert sequence
ATGGACTACAAGGACGACGATGACAAGCTCGATGGAGGATACCCCTACGACGTGCCCGACTACGCCGGAG
GACTCGACAGCCAGTTTCAGGTGCCCCTGGCCGTCCAGCCGGACCTGCCAGGCCTTTATGACTTCCCTCA
GCGCCAGGTGATGGTAGGGAGCTTCCCGGGGTCTGGGCTCTCCATGGCTGGGAGTGAGTCCCAACTCCGA
GGGGGTGGAGATGGTCGAAAGAAACGGAAACGGTGTGGTACTTGTGAGCCCTGCCGGCGGCTGGAAAACT
GTGGCGCTTGCACTAGCTGTACCAACCGCCGCGCGGCCGCGATCTGCAAACTGCGAAAATGTGAGGTGCT
GAAGAAAAAAGTAGGGCTTCTCAAGGAGGTGGAAATAAAGGCTGGTGAAGGAGCCGGGCCGTGGGGACAA
GGAGCGGCTGTCAAGACAGGCTCAGAGCTCAGCCCAGTTGATGGACCTGTTCCAGGTCAGATGGACTCAG
GGCCAGTGTACCATGGGGACTCACGGCAGCTAAGCGCCTCAGGGGTGCCGGTCAATGGTGCTAGAGAGCC
CGCTGGACCCAGTCTGCTGGGGACTGGGGGTCCTTGGCGGGTAGACCAAAAGCCCGACTGGGAGGCTGCC
CCAGGCCCAGCTCATACTGCTCGCCTGGAAGATGCCCACGATCTGGTGGCCTTTTCGGCTGTGGCCGAAG
CTGTGTCCTCTTATGGGGCCCTTAGCACCCGGCTCTATGAAACCTTCAACCGTGAGATGAGTCGTGAGGC
TGGGAACAACAGCAGGGGACCCCGGCCAGGGCCTGAGGGCTGCTCTGCTGGCAGCGAAGACCTTGACACA
CTGCAGACGGCCCTGGCCCTCGCGCGGCATGGTATGAAACCACCCAACTGCAACTGCGATGGCCCAGAAT
GCCCTGACTACCTCGAGTGGCTGGAGGGGAAGATCAAGTCTGTGGTCATGGAAGGAGGGGAGGAGCGGCC
CAGGCTCCCAGGGCCTCTGCCTCCTGGTGAGGCCGGCCTCCCAGCACCAAGCACCAGGCCACTCCTCAGC
TCAGAGGTGCCCCAGATCTCTCCCCAAGAGGGCCTGCCCCTGTCCCAGAGTGCCCTGAGCATTGCCAAGG
AAAAAAACATCAGCTTGCAGACCGCCATTGCCATTGAGGCCCTCACACAGCTCTCCTCTGCCCTCCCGCA
GCCTTCTCATTCCACCCCCCAGGCTTCTTGCCCCCTTCCTGAGGCCTTGTCACCTCCTGCCCCTTTCAGA
TCTCCCCAGTCTTACCTCCGGGCTCCCTCATGGCCTGTGGTTCCTCCTGAAGAGCACTCATCTTTTGCTC
CTGATAGCTCTGCCTTCCCTCCAGCAACTCCTAGAACTGAGTTCCCTGAAGCCTGGGGCACTGACACCCC
TCCAGCAACGCCCCGGAGCTCCTGGCCCATGCCTCGCCCAAGCCCCGATCCCATGGCTGAACTGGAGCAG
TTGTTGGGCAGCGCCAGTGATTACATCCAGTCAGTATTCAAGCGGCCTGAGGCCCTGCCTACCAAGCCCA
AGGTCAAGGTGGAGGCACCCTCTTCCTCCCCGGCCCCGGCCCCATCCCCTGTACTTCAGAGGGAGGCTCC
CACGCCATCCTCGGAGCCCGACACCCACCAGAAGGCCCAGACCGCCCTGCAGCAGCACCTCCACCACAAG
CGCAGCCTCTTCCTAGAACAGGTGCACGACACCTCCTTCCCTGCTCCTTCAGAGCCTTCTGCTCCTGGCT
GGTGGCCCCCACCAAGTTCACCTGTCCCACGGCTTCCAGACAGACCACCCAAGGAGAAGAAGAAGAAGCT
CCCAACACCAGCTGGAGGTCCCGTGGGAACGGAGAAAGCTGCCCCTGGGATCAAGCCCAGTGTCCGAAAG
CCCATTCAGATCAAGAAGTCCAGGCCCCGGGAAGCACAGCCCCTCTTCCCACCTGTCCGACAGATTGTCC
TGGAAGGGCTTAGGTCCCCAGCCTCCCAGGAAGTGCAGGCTCATCCACCGGCCCCTCTGCCTGCCTCACA
GGGCTCTGCTGTGCCCCTGCCCCCAGAACCTTCTCTTGCGCTATTTGCACCTAGTCCCTCCAGGGACAGC
CTGCTGCCCCCTACTCAGGAAATGAGGTCCCCCAGCCCCATGACAGCCTTGCAGCCAGGCTCCACTGGCC
CTCTTCCCCCTGCCGATGACAAGCTGGAAGAGCTCATCCGGCAGTTTGAGGCTGAATTTGGAGATAGCTT
TGGGCTTCCCGGCCCCCCTTCTGTGCCCATTCAGGACCCCGAGAACCAGCAAACATGTCTCCCAGCCCCT
GAGAGCCCCTTTGCTACCCGTTCCCCCAAGCAAATCAAGATTGAGTCTTCGGGGGCTGTGACTGTGCTCT
CAACCACCTGCTTCCATTCAGAGGAGGGAGGACAGGAGGCCACACCCACCAAGGCTGAGAACCCACTCAC
ACCCACCCTCAGTGGCTTCTTGGAGTCACCTCTTAAGTACCTGGACACACCCACCAAGAGTCTGCTGGAC
ACACCTGCCAAGAGAGCCCAGGCCGAGTTCCCCACCTGCGATTGCGTCGAACAAATAGTGGAGAAAGATG
AAGGTCCATATTATACTCACTTGGGATCTGGCCCCACGGTCGCCTCTATCCGGGAACTCATGGAGGAGCG
GTATGGAGAGAAGGGGAAAGCCATCCGGATCGAGAAGGTCATCTACACGGGGAAGGAGGGAAAGAGCTCC
CGCGGTTGCCCCATTGCAAAGTGGGTGATCCGCAGGCACACGCTGGAGGAGAAGCTACTCTGCCTGGTGC
GGCACCGGGCAGGCCACCACTGCCAGAACGCTGTGATCGTCATCCTCATCCTGGCCTGGGAGGGCATTCC
CCGTAGCCTCGGAGACACCCTCTACCAGGAGCTCACCGACACCCTCCGGAAGTATGGGAACCCCACCAGC
CGGAGATGCGGCCTCAACGATGACCGGACCTGCGCTTGCCAAGGCAAAGACCCCAACACCTGTGGTGCCT
CCTTCTCCTTTGGTTGTTCCTGGAGCATGTACTTCAACGGCTGCAAGTATGCTCGGAGCAAGACACCTCG
CAAGTTCCGCCTCGCAGGGGACAATCCCAAAGAGGAAGAAGTGCTCCGGAAGAGTTTCCAGGACCTGGCC
ACCGAAGTCGCTCCCCTGTACAAGCGACTGGCCCCTCAGGCCTATCAGAACCAGGTGACCAACGAGGAAA
TAGCGATTGACTGCCGTCTGGGGCTGAAGGAAGGACGGCCCTTCGCGGGGGTCACGGCCTGCATGGACTT
CTGTGCCCACGCCCACAAGGACCAGCATAACCTCTACAATGGGTGCACCGTGGTCTGCACCCTGACCAAG
GAAGACAATCGCTGCGTGGGCAAGATTCCCGAGGATGAGCAGCTGCATGTTCTCCCCCTGTACAAGATGG
CCAACACGGATGAGTTTGGTAGCGAGGAGAACCAGAATGCAAAGGTGGGCAGCGGAGCCATCCAGGTGCT
CACCGCCTTCCCCCGCGAGGTCCGACGCCTGCCCGAGCCTGCCAAGTCCTGCCGCCAGCGGCAGCTGGAA
GCCAGAAAGGCAGCAGCCGAGAAGAAGAAGATTCAGAAGGAGAAGCTGAGCACTCCGGAGAAGATCAAGC
AGGAGGCCCTGGAGCTGGCGGGCATTACGTCGGACCCAGGCCTGTCTCTGAAGGGTGGATTGTCCCAGCA
AGGCCTGAAGCCCTCCCTCAAGGTGGAGCCGCAGAACCACTTCAGCTCCTTCAAGTACAGCGGCAACGCG
GTGGTGGAGAGCTACTCGGTGCTGGGCAACTGCCGGCCCTCCGACCCTTACAGCATGAACAGCGTGTACT
CCTACCACTCCTACTATGCACAGCCCAGCCTGACCTCCGTCAATGGCTTCCACTCCAAGTACGCTCTCCC
GTCTTTTAGCTACTATGGCTTTCCATCCAGCAACCCCGTCTTCCCCTCTCAGTTCCTGGGTCCTGGTGCC
TGGGGGCATAGTGGCAGCAGTGGCAGTTTTGAGAAGAAGCCAGACCTCCACGCTCTGCACAACAGCCTGA
GCCCGGCCTACGGTGGTGCTGAGTTTGCCGAGCTGCCCAGCCAGGCTGTTCCCACAGACGCCCACCACCC
CACTCCTCACCACCAGCAGCCTGCGTACCCAGGCCCCAAGGAGTATCTGCTTCCCAAGGCCCCCCTACTC
CACTCAGTGTCCAGGGACCCCTCCCCCTTTGCCCAGAGCTCCAACTGCTACAACAGATCCATCAAGCAAG
AGCCAGTAGACCCGCTGACCCAGGCTGAGCCTGTGCCCAGAGACGCTGGCAAGATGGGCAAGACACCTCT
GTCCGAGGTGTCTCAGAATGGAGGACCCAGTCACCTTTGGGGACAGTACTCAGGAGGCCCAAGCATGTCC
CCCAAGAGGACTAACGGTGTGGGTGGCAGCTGGGGTGTGTTCTCGTCTGGGGAGAGTCCTGCCATCGTCC
CTGACAAGCTCAGTTCCTTTGGGGCCAGCTGCCTGGCCCCTTCCCACTTCACAGATGGCCAGTGGGGGCT
GTTCCCCGGTGAGGGGCAGCAGGCAGCTTCCCACTCTGGAGGACGGCTGCGAGGCAAACCGTGGAGCCCC
TGCAAGTTTGGGAACAGCACCTCGGCCTTGGCTGGGCCCAGCCTGACTGAGAAGCCGTGGGCGCTGGGGG
CAGGGGATTTCAACTCGGCCCTGAAAGGTAGTCCTGGGTTCCAAGACAAGCTGTGGAACCCCATGAAAGG
AGAGGAGGGCAGGATTCCAGCCGCAGGGGCCAGCCAGCTGGACAGGGCCTGGCAGTCCTTTGGTCTGCCC
CTGGGATCCAGCGAGAAGCTGTTTGGGGCTCTGAAGTCAGAGGAGAAGCTGTGGGACCCCTTCAGCCTGG
AGGAGGGGCCGGCTGAGGAGCCCCCCAGCAAGGGAGCGGTGAAGGAGGAGAAGGGCGGTGGTGGTGCGGA
GGAGGAAGAGGAGGAGCTGTGGTCGGACAGTGAACACAACTTCCTGGACGAGAACATCGGCGGCGTGGCC
GTGGCCCCAGCCCACGGCTCCATCCTCATCGAGTGTGCCCGGCGGGAGCTGCACGCCACCACGCCGCTTA
AGAAGCCCAACCGCTGCCACCCCACCCGCATCTCGCTGGTCTTCTACCAGCACAAGAACCTCAACCAGCC
CAACCACGGGCTGGCCCTCTGGGAAGCCAAGATGAAGCAGCTGGCGGAGAGGGCACGGGCACGGCAGGAG
GAGGCTGCCCGGCTGGGCCTGGGCCAGCAGGAGGCCAAGCTCTACGGGAAGAAGCGCAAGTGGGGGGGCA
CTGTGGTTGCTGAGCCCCAGCAGAAAGAGAAGAAGGGGGTCGTCCCCACCCGGCAGGCACTGGCTGTGCC
CACAGACTCGGCGGTCACCGTGTCCTCCTATGCCTACACGAAGGTCACTGGCCCCTACAGCCGCTGGATC
TAGTCTAGA
